Addgene plasmid #19236: HA-VHL Y98N-pBabe-puro
Depositing lab: William Kaelin. Depositing organization: Dana-Farber Cancer Institute. Publication: Hypoxia-inducible factor linked to differential kidney cancer risk seen with type 2A and type 2B VHL mutations. Li L, Zhang L, Zhang X, Yan Q, Minamishima YA, Olumi AF, Mao M, Bartz S, Kaelin WG. Mol Cell Biol. 2007 Aug . 27(15):5381-92. 10.1128/MCB.00282-07 PubMed 17526729.
Backbone
  Vector backbone: HA-pBabe-puro
  Backbone size w/o insert (bp): 5202
  Vector type: Mammalian Expression, Retroviral
  Selectable markers: Puromycin
Growth in bacteria
  Bacterial resistance: Ampicillin, 100 μg/mL
  Growth temperature: 37°C
  Growth strain: DH5alpha
  Copy number: High Copy
Gene/Insert
  Gene/Insert name: von Hippel-Lindau tumor suppressor (VHL) (alt name: vHL)
  Species: H. sapiens (human)
  Insert size (bp): 649
  Mutation: changed Tyrosin 98 to Asparagin
  GenBank ID: NM_000551
  Entrez Gene: VHL (a.k.a. HRCA1, RCA1, VHL1, pVHL)
  Tag / fusion protein: HA-tag (N terminal on backbone)
  Cloning method: Restriction Enzyme; 5′ cloning site BamH I (not destroyed); 3′ cloning site EcoR I (not destroyed)
  Sequencing primers: 5′ pBabe-5'; 3′ pBabe-3'
Terms and licenses: Academic/Nonprofit Terms; Industry Terms: Not Available to Industry
How to cite: HA-VHL Y98N-pBabe-puro was a gift from William Kaelin (Addgene plasmid # 19236 ; http://n2t.net/addgene:19236 ; RRID:Addgene_19236)
