[The description below was written by a language model from this plasmid's Addgene catalogue record and the feature table of its GenBank file.]
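Description:
HA-VHL Y98N-pBabe-puro is a Moloney murine leukemia virus (MMLV)-based retroviral expression vector built on an HA-tagged version of the pBabe-puro backbone. It is used for stable delivery of a mutant human von Hippel-Lindau tumor suppressor (VHL) into mammalian cells. In bacteria it is maintained as a high-copy plasmid through a ColE1/pUC-type origin and selected with ampicillin via the beta-lactamase gene and its own promoter.

The proviral region is flanked by two MMLV long terminal repeats. Downstream of the 5′ LTR lie the Psi packaging signal and a truncated gag segment lacking its start codon. Together these allow the transcribed RNA to be packaged efficiently into virions when the plasmid is introduced into a packaging cell line that supplies the viral proteins in trans. No separate internal promoter is annotated upstream of the insert, consistent with the pBabe design in which the 5′ LTR drives the gene of interest. The roughly 650 bp VHL coding sequence was cloned between BamHI and EcoRI sites, in frame behind a backbone-encoded N-terminal HA epitope tag. The insert itself is not annotated as a feature in the sequence record, but it falls between the HA tag and the SV40 element. It carries a substitution of tyrosine 98 to asparagine. An SV40 enhancer/early promoter, which includes the SV40 origin, follows and drives puromycin N-acetyltransferase, so transduced cells can be selected with puromycin.

The associated publication concerns the link between hypoxia-inducible factor and the differing kidney cancer risk of type 2A and type 2B VHL mutations. This suggests the construct is used to express the HA-detectable Y98N variant stably in cells for comparison with other VHL alleles.
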