LOCUS       Exported 5851 bp ds-DNA circular SYN 12-MAY-2021
DEFINITION  synthetic circular DNA
ACCESSION   .
VERSION     .
KEYWORDS    HA-VHL Y98N-pBabe-puro
SOURCE      synthetic DNA construct
  ORGANISM  synthetic DNA construct
REFERENCE   1 (bases 1 to 5851)
  AUTHORS   Li L, Zhang L, Zhang X, Yan Q, Minamishima YA, Olumi AF, Mao M,
            Bartz S, Kaelin WG
  TITLE     Hypoxia-inducible factor linked to differential kidney cancer risk
            seen with type 2A and type 2B VHL mutations.
  JOURNAL   Mol Cell Biol. 2007 Aug . 27(15):5381-92.
  PUBMED    17526729
REFERENCE   2 (bases 1 to 5851)
  AUTHORS   .
  TITLE     Direct Submission
  JOURNAL   Exported May 12, 2021 from SnapGene Server 1.1.58
            http://www.snapgene.com
FEATURES             Location/Qualifiers
     source          1..5851
                     /organism="synthetic DNA construct"
                     /mol_type="other DNA"
     LTR             8..477
                     /note="long terminal repeat from Moloney murine leukemia
                     virus"
     misc_feature    542..741
                     /label=MMLV Psi
                     /note="packaging signal of Moloney murine leukemia virus
                     (MMLV)"
     CDS             934..1350
                     /label=gag (truncated)
                     /note="truncated Moloney murine leukemia virus (MMLV) gag
                     gene lacking the start codon"
     primer_bind     1318..1334
                     /label=pBABE 5'
                     /note="Psi packaging signal, forward primer for pBABE
                     vectors"
     CDS             1379..1405
                     /codon_start=1
                     /product="HA (human influenza hemagglutinin) epitope tag"
                     /label=HA
                     /translation="YPYDVPDYA"
     primer_bind     complement(2090..2110)
                     /label=pBABE 3'
                     /note="SV40 enhancer, reverse primer for pBABE vectors"
     promoter        2095..2424
                     /label=SV40 promoter
                     /note="SV40 enhancer and early promoter"
     rep_origin      2275..2410
                     /label=SV40 ori
                     /note="SV40 origin of replication"
     primer_bind     2337..2356
                     /label=SV40pro-F
                     /note="SV40 promoter/origin, forward primer"
     CDS             2434..3033
                     /codon_start=1
                     /gene="pac from Streptomyces"
                     /product="puromycin N-acetyltransferase"
                     /label=PuroR
                     /note="confers resistance to puromycin"
                     /translation="MTEYKPTVRLATRDDVPRAVRTLAAAFADYPATRHTVDPDRHIER
                     VTELQELFLTRVGLDIGKVWVADDGAAVAVWTTPESVEAGAVFAEIGPRMAELSGSRLA
                     AQQQMEGLLAPHRPKEPAWFLATVGVSPDHQGKGLGSAVVLPGVEAAERAGVPAFLETS
                     APRNLPFYERLGFTVTADVECPKDRATWCMTRKPGA"
     primer_bind     complement(2434..2453)
                     /label=Puro-R
                     /note="Puromycin resistance gene, reverse primer. Also
                     called puro-variant-R"
     primer_bind     2930..2950
                     /label=Puro-F
                     /note="Puromycin resistance gene, forward primer"
     LTR             3132..3725
                     /note="long terminal repeat from Moloney murine leukemia
                     virus"
     primer_bind     complement(3926..3943)
                     /label=L4440
                     /note="L4440 vector, forward primer"
     rep_origin      complement(4097..4685)
                     /direction=LEFT
                     /label=ori
                     /note="high-copy-number ColE1/pMB1/pBR322/pUC origin of
                     replication"
     primer_bind     complement(4177..4196)
                     /label=pBR322ori-F
                     /note="pBR322 origin, forward primer"
     CDS             complement(4863..5723)
                     /codon_start=1
                     /gene="bla"
                     /product="beta-lactamase"
                     /label=AmpR
                     /note="confers resistance to ampicillin, carbenicillin, and
                     related antibiotics"
                     /translation="MSIQHFRVALIPFFAAFCLPVFAHPETLVKVKDAEDQLGARVGYI
                     ELDLNSGKILESFRPEERFPMMSTFKVLLCGAVLSRVDAGQEQLGRRIHYSQNDLVEYS
                     PVTEKHLTDGMTVRELCSAAITMSDNTAANLLLTTIGGPKELTAFLHNMGDHVTRLDRW
                     EPELNEAIPNDERDTTMPVAMATTLRKLLTGELLTLASRQQLIDWMEADKVAGPLLRSA
                     LPAGWFIADKSGAGERGSRGIIAALGPDGKPSRIVVIYTTGSQATMDERNRQIAEIGAS
                     LIKHW"
     primer_bind     5486..5505
                     /label=Amp-R
                     /note="Ampicillin resistance gene, reverse primer"
     promoter        complement(5724..5828)
                     /gene="bla"
                     /label=AmpR promoter
ORIGIN
        1 ctgcagcctg aatatgggcc aaacaggata tctgtggtaa gcagttcctg ccccggctca
       61 gggccaagaa cagatggaac agctgaatat gggccaaaca ggatatctgt ggtaagcagt
      121 tcctgccccg gctcagggcc aagaacagat ggtccccaga tgcggtccag ccctcagcag
      181 tttctagaga accatcagat gtttccaggg tgccccaagg acctgaaatg accctgtgcc
      241 ttatttgaac taaccaatca gttcgcttct cgcttctgtt cgcgcgcttc tgctccccga
      301 gctcaataaa agagcccaca acccctcact cggggcgcca gtcctccgat tgactgagtc
      361 gcccgggtac ccgtgtatcc aataaaccct cttgcagttg catccgactt gtggtctcgc
      421 tgttccttgg gagggtctcc tctgagtgat tgactacccg tcagcggggg tctttcattt
      481 gggggctcgt ccgggatcgg gagacccctg cccagggacc accgacccac caccgggagg
      541 taagctggcc agcaacttat ctgtgtctgt ccgattgtct agtgtctatg actgatttta
      601 tgcgcctgcg tcggtactag ttagctaact agctctgtat ctggcggacc cgtggtggaa
      661 ctgacgagtt ctgaacaccc ggccgcaacc ctgggagacg tcccagggac tttgggggcc
      721 gtttttgtgg cccgacctga ggaagggagt cgatgtggaa tccgaccccg tcaggatatg
      781 tggttctggt aggagacgag aacctaaaac agttcccgcc tccgtctgaa tttttgcttt
      841 cggtttggaa ccgaagccgc gcgtcttgtc tgctgcagca tcgttctgtg ttgtctctgt
      901 ctgactgtgt ttctgtattt gtctgaaaat tagggccaga ctgttaccac tcccttaagt
      961 ttgaccttag atcactggaa agatgtcgag cggctcgctc acaaccagtc ggtagatgtc
     1021 aagaagagac gttgggttac cttctgctct gcagaatggc caacctttaa cgtcggatgg
     1081 ccgcgagacg gcacctttaa ccgagacctc atcacccagg ttaagatcaa ggtcttttca
     1141 cctggcccgc atggacaccc agaccaggtc ccctacatcg tgacctggga agccttggct
     1201 tttgaccccc ctccctgggt caagcccttt gtacacccta agcctccgcc tcctcttctt
     1261 ccatccgcgc cgtctctccc ccttgaacct cctctttcga ccccgcctca atcctccctt
     1321 tatccagccc tcactccttc tctaggcgcc ggccatcgag actaagctta ccatggccta
     1381 cccctacgac gtgcccgact acgcctccct cggatccacc atgccccgga gggcggagaa
     1441 ctgggacgag gccgaggtag gcgcggagga ggcaggcgtc gaagagtacg gccctgaaga
     1501 agacggcggg gaggagtcgg gcgccgagga gtccggcccg gaagagtccg gcccggagga
     1561 actgggcgcc gaggaggaga tggaggccgg gcggccgcgg cccgtgctgc gctcggtgaa
     1621 ctcgcgcgag ccctcccagg tcatcttctg caatcgcagt ccgcgcgtcg tgctgcccgt
     1681 atggctcaac ttcgacggcg agccgcagcc caacccaacg ctgccgcctg gcacgggccg
     1741 ccgcatccac agctaccgag gtcacctttg gctcttcaga gatgcaggga cacacgatgg
     1801 gcttctggtt aaccaaactg aattatttgt gccatctctc aatgttgacg gacagcctat
     1861 ttttgccaat atcacactgc cagtgtatac tctgaaagag cgatgcctcc aggttgtccg
     1921 gagcctagtc aagcctgaga attacaggag actggacatc gtcaggtcgc tctacgaaga
     1981 tctggaagac cacccaaatg tgcagaaaga cctggagcgg ctgacacagg agcgcattgc
     2041 acatcaacgg atgggagatt gaattcgcca gcacagtggt cgaccctgtg gaatgtgtgt
     2101 cagttagggt gtggaaagtc cccaggctcc ccagcaggca gaagtatgca aagcatgcat
     2161 ctcaattagt cagcaaccag gtgtggaaag tccccaggct ccccagcagg cagaagtatg
     2221 caaagcatgc atctcaatta gtcagcaacc atagtcccgc ccctaactcc gcccatcccg
     2281 cccctaactc cgcccagttc cgcccattct ccgccccatg gctgactaat tttttttatt
     2341 tatgcagagg ccgaggccgc ctcggcctct gagctattcc agaagtagtg aggaggcttt
     2401 tttggaggcc taggcttttg caaaaagctt accatgaccg agtacaagcc cacggtgcgc
     2461 ctcgccaccc gcgacgacgt ccccagggcc gtacgcaccc tcgccgccgc gttcgccgac
     2521 taccccgcca cgcgccacac cgtcgatccg gaccgccaca tcgagcgggt caccgagctg
     2581 caagaactct tcctcacgcg cgtcgggctc gacatcggca aggtgtgggt cgcggacgac
     2641 ggcgccgcgg tggcggtctg gaccacgccg gagagcgtcg aagcgggggc ggtgttcgcc
     2701 gagatcggcc cgcgcatggc cgagttgagc ggttcccggc tggccgcgca gcaacagatg
     2761 gaaggcctcc tggcgccgca ccggcccaag gagcccgcgt ggttcctggc caccgtcggc
     2821 gtctcgcccg accaccaggg caagggtctg ggcagcgccg tcgtgctccc cggagtggag
     2881 gcggccgagc gcgccggggt gcccgccttc ctggagacct ccgcgccccg caacctcccc
     2941 ttctacgagc ggctcggctt caccgtcacc gccgacgtcg agtgcccgaa ggaccgcgcg
     3001 acctggtgca tgacccgcaa gcccggtgcc tgacgcccgc cccacgaccc gcagcgcccg
     3061 accgaaagga gcgcacgacc ccatgcatcg ataaaataaa agattttatt tagtctccag
     3121 aaaaaggggg gaatgaaaga ccccacctgt aggtttggca agctagctta agtaacgcca
     3181 ttttgcaagg catggaaaaa tacataactg agaatagaga agttcagatc aaggtcagga
     3241 acagatggaa cagctgaata tgggccaaac aggatatctg tggtaagcag ttcctgcccc
     3301 ggctcagggc caagaacaga tggaacagct gaatatgggc caaacaggat atctgtggta
     3361 agcagttcct gccccggctc agggccaaga acagatggtc cccagatgcg gtccagccct
     3421 cagcagtttc tagagaacca tcagatgttt ccagggtgcc ccaaggacct gaaatgaccc
     3481 tgtgccttat ttgaactaac caatcagttc gcttctcgct tctgttcgcg cgcttctgct
     3541 ccccgagctc aataaaagag cccacaaccc ctcactcggg gcgccagtcc tccgattgac
     3601 tgagtcgccc gggtacccgt gtatccaata aaccctcttg cagttgcatc cgacttgtgg
     3661 tctcgctgtt ccttgggagg gtctcctctg agtgattgac tacccgtcag cgggggtctt
     3721 tcatttccga cttgtggtct cgctgccttg ggagggtctc ctctgagtga ttgactaccc
     3781 gtcagcgggg gtcttcacat gcagcatgta tcaaaattaa tttggttttt tttcttaagt
     3841 atttacatta aatggccata gttgcattaa tgaatcggcc aacgcgcggg gagaggcggt
     3901 ttgcgtattg gcgctcttcc gcttcctcgc tcactgactc gctgcgctcg gtcgttcggc
     3961 tgcggcgagc ggtatcagct cactcaaagg cggtaatacg gttatccaca gaatcagggg
     4021 ataacgcagg aaagaacatg tgagcaaaag gccagcaaaa ggccaggaac cgtaaaaagg
     4081 ccgcgttgct ggcgtttttc cataggctcc gcccccctga cgagcatcac aaaaatcgac
     4141 gctcaagtca gaggtggcga aacccgacag gactataaag ataccaggcg tttccccctg
     4201 gaagctccct cgtgcgctct cctgttccga ccctgccgct taccggatac ctgtccgcct
     4261 ttctcccttc gggaagcgtg gcgctttctc atagctcacg ctgtaggtat ctcagttcgg
     4321 tgtaggtcgt tcgctccaag ctgggctgtg tgcacgaacc ccccgttcag cccgaccgct
     4381 gcgccttatc cggtaactat cgtcttgagt ccaacccggt aagacacgac ttatcgccac
     4441 tggcagcagc cactggtaac aggattagca gagcgaggta tgtaggcggt gctacagagt
     4501 tcttgaagtg gtggcctaac tacggctaca ctagaaggac agtatttggt atctgcgctc
     4561 tgctgaagcc agttaccttc ggaaaaagag ttggtagctc ttgatccggc aaacaaacca
     4621 ccgctggtag cggtggtttt tttgtttgca agcagcagat tacgcgcaga aaaaaaggat
     4681 ctcaagaaga tcctttgatc ttttctacgg ggtctgacgc tcagtggaac gaaaactcac
     4741 gttaagggat tttggtcatg agattatcaa aaaggatctt cacctagatc cttttaaatt
     4801 aaaaatgaag tttgcggccg caaatcaatc taaagtatat atgagtaaac ttggtctgac
     4861 agttaccaat gcttaatcag tgaggcacct atctcagcga tctgtctatt tcgttcatcc
     4921 atagttgcct gactccccgt cgtgtagata actacgatac gggagggctt accatctggc
     4981 cccagtgctg caatgatacc gcgagaccca cgctcaccgg ctccagattt atcagcaata
     5041 aaccagccag ccggaagggc cgagcgcaga agtggtcctg caactttatc cgcctccatc
     5101 cagtctatta attgttgccg ggaagctaga gtaagtagtt cgccagttaa tagtttgcgc
     5161 aacgttgttg ccattgctac aggcatcgtg gtgtcacgct cgtcgtttgg tatggcttca
     5221 ttcagctccg gttcccaacg atcaaggcga gttacatgat cccccatgtt gtgcaaaaaa
     5281 gcggttagct ccttcggtcc tccgatcgtt gtcagaagta agttggccgc agtgttatca
     5341 ctcatggtta tggcagcact gcataattct cttactgtca tgccatccgt aagatgcttt
     5401 tctgtgactg gtgagtactc aaccaagtca ttctgagaat agtgtatgcg gcgaccgagt
     5461 tgctcttgcc cggcgtcaac acgggataat accgcgccac atagcagaac tttaaaagtg
     5521 ctcatcattg gaaaacgttc ttcggggcga aaactctcaa ggatcttacc gctgttgaga
     5581 tccagttcga tgtaacccac tcgtgcaccc aactgatctt cagcatcttt tactttcacc
     5641 agcgtttctg ggtgagcaaa aacaggaagg caaaatgccg caaaaaaggg aataagggcg
     5701 acacggaaat gttgaatact catactcttc ctttttcaat attattgaag catttatcag
     5761 ggttattgtc tcatgagcgg atacatattt gaatgtattt agaaaaataa acaaataggg
     5821 gttccgcgca catttccccg aaaagtgcca c
//
