>Addgene plasmid #19236 | HA-VHL Y98N-pBabe-puro | addgene partial sequence | sequence record 25165 | 19236 with pBabe-5
CTTACCATGGCCTACCCCTACGNNNNGCCCGACTACGCCTCCCTCGGATCCACCATGCCCCGGAGGGCGG
AGAACTGGGACGAGGCCGAGGTAGGCGCGGAGGAGGCAGGCGTCGAAGAGTACGGCCCTGAAGAAGACGG
CGGGGAGGAGTCGGGCGCCGAGGAGTCCGGCCCGGAAGAGTCCGGCCCGGAGGAACTGGGCGCCGAGGAG
GAGATGGAGGCCGGGCGGCCGCGGCCCGTGCTGCGCTCGGTGAACTCGCGCGAGCCCTCCCAGGTCATCT
TCTGCAATCGCAGTCCGCGCGTCGTGCTGCCCGTATGGCTCAACTTCGACGGCGAGCCGCAGCCCAACCC
AACGCTGCCGCCTGGCACGGGCCGCCGCATCCACAGCTACCGAGGTCACCTTTGGCTCTTCAGAGATGCA
GGGACACACGATGGGCTTCTGGTTAACCAAACTGAATTATTTGTGCCATCTCTCAATGTTGACGGACAGC
CTATTTTTGCCAATATCACACTGCCAGTGTATACTCTGAAAGAGCGATGCCTCCAGGTTGTCCGGAGCCT
AGTCAAGCCTGAGAATTACAGGAGACTGGACATCGTCAGGTCGCTCTACGAAGATCTGGAAGACCACCCA
AATGTGCAGAAAGACCTGGAGCGGCTGACACAGGAGCGCATTGCACATCAACGGATGGGAGATTGAATTC
GATATCTCGAGTAATTCGCCAGCACAGNGGTCGACCCTGTGGAATGTGTGTCAGTTA
